>Addgene plasmid #55868 | mRuby-Keratin-17 | addgene full sequence | sequence record 353403 | Addgene NGS Result
CGTTACATAACTTACGGTAAATGGCCCGCCTGGCTGACCGCCCAACGACCCCCGCCCATTGACGTCAATA
ATGACGTATGTTCCCATAGTAACGCCAATAGGGACTTTCCATTGACGTCAATGGGTGGAGTATTTACGGT
AAACTGCCCACTTGGCAGTACATCAAGTGTATCATATGCCAAGTACGCCCCCTATTGACGTCAATGACGG
TAAATGGCCCGCCTGGCATTATGCCCAGTACATGACCTTATGGGACTTTCCTACTTGGCAGTACATCTAC
GTATTAGTCATCGCTATTACCATGGTGATGCGGTTTTGGCAGTACATCAATGGGCGTGGATAGCGGTTTG
ACTCACGGGGATTTCCAAGTCTCCACCCCATTGACGTCAATGGGAGTTTGTTTTGGCACCAAAATCAACG
GGACTTTTCAAAATGTCGTAACAACTCCGCCCCATTGACGCAAATGGGCGGTAGGCGTGTACGGTGGGAG
GTCTATATAAGCAGAGCTGGTTTAGTGAACCGTCAGATCCGCTAGCACCATGAGCTTCACCACTCGCTCC
ACCTTCTCCACCAACTACCGGTCCCTGGGCTCTGTCCAGGCGCCCAGCTACGGCGCCCGGCCGGTCAGCA
GCGCGGCCAGCGTCTATGCAGGCGCTGGGGGCTCTGGTTCCCGGATCTCCGTGTCCCGCTCCACCAGCTT
CAGGGGCGGCATGGGGTCCGGGGGCCTGGCCACCGGGATAGCCGGGGGTCTGGCAGGAATGGGAGGCATC
CAGAACGAGAAGGAGACCATGCAAAGCCTGAACGACCGCCTGGCCTCTTACCTGGACAGAGTGAGGAGCC
TGGAGACCGAGAACCGGAGGCTGGAGAGCAAAATCCGGGAGCACTTGGAGAAGAAGGGACCCCAGGTCAG
AGACTGGAGCCATTACTTCAAGATCATCGAGGACCTGAGGGCTCAGATCTTCGCAAATACTGTGGACAAT
GCCCGCATCGTTCTGCAGATTGACAATGCCCGTCTTGCTGCTGATGACTTTAGAGTCAAGTATGAGACAG
AGCTGGCCATGCGCCAGTCTGTGGAGAACGACATCCATGGGCTCCGCAAGGTCATTGATGACACCAATAT
CACACGACTGCAGCTGGAGACAGAGATCGAGGCTCTCAAGGAGGAGCTGCTCTTCATGAAGAAGAACCAC
GAAGAGGAAGTAAAAGGCCTACAAGCCCAGATTGCCAGCTCTGGGTTGACCGTGGAGGTAGATGCCCCCA
AATCTCAGGACCTCGCCAAGATCATGGCAGACATCCGGGCCCAATATGACGAGCTGGCTCGGAAGAACCG
AGAGGAGCTAGACAAGTACTGGTCTCAGCAGATTGAGGAGAGCACCACAGTGCTCACCACACAGTCTGCT
GAGGTTGGAGCTGCTGAGACGACGCTCACAGAGCTGAGACGTACAGTCCAGTCCTTGGAGATCGACCTGG
ACTCCATGAGAAATCTGAAGGCCAGCTTGGAGAACAGCCTGAGGGAGGTGGAGGCCCGCTACGCCCTACA
GATGGAGCAGCTCAACGGGATCCTGCTGCACCTTGAGTCAGAGCTGGCACAGACCCGGGCAGAGGGACAG
CGCCAGGCCCAGGAGTATGAGGCCCTGCTGAACATCAAGGTCAAGCTGGAGGCTGAGATCGCCACCTACC
GCCGCCTGCTGGAAGATGGCGAGGACTTTAATCTTGGTGATGCCTTGGACAGCAGCAACTCCATGCAAAC
CATCCAAAAGACCACCACCCGCCGGATAGTGGATGGCAAAGTGGTGTCTGAGACCAATGACACCAAAGTT
CTGAGGCATCGAATTCTGCAGTCGACGGTACCGCGGGCCCGGGATCCACCGGTCGCCACCATGAACAGCC
TGATCAAAGAAAACATGCGGATGAAGGTGGTGCTGGAAGGCAGCGTGAACGGCCACCAGTTCAAGTGCAC
CGGCGAGGGCGAGGGCAACCCCTACATGGGCACCCAGACCATGCGGATCAAAGTGATCGAGGGCGGACCT
CTGCCCTTCGCCTTCGACATCCTGGCCACATCCTTCATGTACGGCAGCCGGACCTTCATCAAGTACCCCA
AGGGCATCCCCGATTTCTTCAAGCAGAGCTTCCCCGAGGGCTTCACCTGGGAGAGAGTGACCAGATACGA
GGACGGCGGCGTGATCACCGTGATGCAGGACACCAGCCTGGAAGATGGCTGCCTGGTGTACCATGCCCAG
GTCAGGGGCGTGAATTTTCCCAGCAACGGCGCCGTGATGCAGAAGAAAACCAAGGGCTGGGAGCCCAACA
CCGAGATGATGTACCCCGCTGACGGCGGACTGAGAGGCTACACCCACATGGCCCTGAAGGTGGACGGCGG
AGGGCACCTGAGCTGCAGCTTCGTGACCACCTACCGATCCAAGAAAACCGTGGGCAACATCAAGATGCCC
GGCATCCACGCCGTGGACCACCGGCTGGAAAGGCTGGAAGAGTCCGACAACGAGATGTTCGTGGTGCAGC
GGGAGCACGCCGTGGCCAAGTTCGCCGGCCTGGGCGGAGGGTAAGCGGCCGCGACTCTAGATCATAATCA
GCCATACCACATTTGTAGAGGTTTTACTTGCTTTAAAAAACCTCCCACACCTCCCCCTGAACCTGAAACA
TAAAATGAATGCAATTGTTGTTGTTAACTTGTTTATTGCAGCTTATAATGGTTACAAATAAAGCAATAGC
ATCACAAATTTCACAAATAAAGCATTTTTTTCACTGCATTCTAGTTGTGGTTTGTCCAAACTCATCAATG
TATCTTAAGGCGTAAATTGTAAGCGTTAATATTTTGTTAAAATTCGCGTTAAATTTTTGTTAAATCAGCT
CATTTTTTAACCAATAGGCCGAAATCGGCAAAATCCCTTATAAATCAAAAGAATAGACCGAGATAGGGT
[37 nt withheld, positions 2940-2976]
AAAGAACGTGGACTCCAACGTCAAAGG
[49 nt withheld, positions 3004-3052]
T
[91 nt withheld, positions 3054-3144]
G
[124 nt withheld, positions 3146-3269]
CAGGTGGCACTTTTCGGGGAAATGTGCGCGGAACCCCTATTTGTTTATTTTTCTAAATACATTCAAATAT
GTATCCGCTCATGAGACAATAACCCTGATAAATGCTTCAATAATATTGAAAAAGGAAGAGTCCTGAGGCG
GAAAGAACCAGCTGTGGAATGTGTGTCAGTTAGGGTGTGGAAAGTCCCCAGGCTCCCCAGCAGGCAGAAG
TATGCAAAGCATGCATCTCAATTAGTCAGCAACCAGGTGTGGAAAGTCCCCAGGCTCCCCAGCAGGCAGA
AGTATGCAAAGCATGCATCTCAATTAGTCAGCAACCATAGTCCCGCCCCTAACTCCGCCCATCCCGCCCC
TAACTCCGCCCAGTTCCGCCCATTCTCCGCCCCATGGCTGACTAATTTTTTTTATTTATGCAGAGGCCGA
GGCCGCCTCGGCCTCTGAGCTATTCCAGAAGTAGTGAGGAGGCTTTTTTGGAGGCCTAGGCTTTTGCAAA
GATCGATCAAGAGACAGGATGAGGATCGTTTCGCATGATTGAACAAGATGGATTGCACGCAGGTTCTCCG
GCCGCTTGGGTGGAGAGGCTATTCGGCTATGACTGGGCACAACAGACAATCGGCTGCTCTGATGCCGCCG
TGTTCCGGCTGTCAGCGCAGGGGCGCCCGGTTCTTTTTGTCAAGACCGACCTGTCCGGTGCCCTGAATGA
ACTGCAAGACGAGGCAGCGCGGCTATCGTGGCTGGCCACGACGGGCGTTCCTTGCGCAGCTGTGCTCGAC
GTTGTCACTGAAGCGGGAAGGGACTGGCTGCTATTGGGCGAAGTGCCGGGGCAGGATCTCCTGTCATCTC
ACCTTGCTCCTGCCGAGAAAGTATCCATCATGGCTGATGCAATGCGGCGGCTGCATACGCTTGATCCGGC
TACCTGCCCATTCGACCACCAAGCGAAACATCGCATCGAGCGAGCACGTACTCGGATGGAAGCCGGTCTT
GTCGATCAGGATGATCTGGACGAAGAGCATCAGGGGCTCGCGCCAGCCGAACTGTTCGCCAGGCTCAAGG
CGAGCATGCCCGACGGCGAGGATCTCGTCGTGACCCATGGCGATGCCTGCTTGCCGAATATCATGGTGGA
AAATGGCCGCTTTTCTGGATTCATCGACTGTGGCCGGCTGGGTGTGGCGGACCGCTATCAGGACATAGCG
TTGGCTACCCGTGATATTGCTGAAGAGCTTGGCGGCGAATGGGCTGACCGCTTCCTCGTGCTTTACGGTA
TCGCCGCTCCCGATTCGCAGCGCATCGCCTTCTATCGCCTTCTTGACGAGTTCTTCTGAGCGGGACTCTG
GGGTTCGAAATGACCGACCAAGCGACGCCCAACCTGCCATCACGAGATTTCGATTCCACCGCCGCCTTCT
ATGAAAGGTTGGGCTTCGGAATCGTTTTCCGGGACGCCGGCTGGATGATCCTCCAGCGCGGGGATCTCAT
GCTGGAGTTCTTCGCCCACCCTAGGGGGAGGCTAACTGAAACACGGAAGGAGACAATACCGGAAGGAACC
CGCGCTATGACGGCAATAAAAAGACAGAATAAAACGCACGGTGTTGGGTCGTTTGTTCATAAACGCGGGG
TTCGGTCCCAGGGCTGGCACTCTGTCGATACCCCACCGAGACCCCATTGGGGCCAATACGCCCGCGTTTC
TTCCTTTTCCCCACCCCACCCCCCAAGTTCGGGTGAAGGCCCAGGGCTCGCAGCCAACGTCGGGGCGGCA
GGCCCTGCCATAGCCTCAGGTTACTCATATATACTTTAGATTGATTTAAAACTTCATTTTTAATTTAAAA
GGATCTAGGTGAAGATCCTTTTTGATAATCTCATGACCAAAATCCCTTAACGTGAGTTTTCGTTCCACTG
AGCGTCAGACCCCGTAGAAAAGATCAAAGGATCTTCTTGAGATCCTTTTTTTCTGCGCGTAATCTGCTGC
TTGCAAACAAAAAAACCACCGCTACCAGCGGTGGTTTGTTTGCCGGATCAAGAGCTACCAACTCTTTTTC
CGAAGGTAACTGGCTTCAGCAGAGCGCAGATACCAAATACTGTTCTTCTAGTGTAGCCGTAGTTAGGCCA
CCACTTCAAGAACTCTGTAGCACCGCCTACATACCTCGCTCTGCTAATCCTGTTACCAGTGGCTGCTGCC
AGTGGCGATAAGTCGTGTCTTACCGGGTTGGACTCAAGACGATAGTTACCGGATAAGGCGCAGCGGTCGG
GCTGAACGGGGGGTTCGTGCACACAGCCCAGCTTGGAGCGAACGACCTACACCGAACTGAGATACCTACA
GCGTGAGCTATGAGAAAGCGCCACGCTTCCCGAAGGGAGAAAGGCGGACAGGTATCCGGTAAGCGGCAGG
GTCGGAACAGGAGAGCGCACGAGGGAGCTTCCAGGGGGAAACGCCTGGTATCTTTATAGTCCTGTCGGGT
TTCGCCACCTCTGACTTGAGCGTCGATTTTTGTGATGCTCGTCAGGGGGGCGGAGCCTATGGAAAAACGC
CAGCAACGCGGCCTTTTTACGGTTCCTGGCCTTTTGCTGGCCTTTTGCTCACATGTTCTTTCCTGCGTTA
TCCCCTGATTCTGTGGATAACCGTATTACCGCCATGCATTAGTTATTAATAGTAATCAATTACGGGGTCA
TTAGTTCATAGCCCATATATGGAGTTCCG
Features (pLannotate 1.2.2; 17 found; start..end, strand, type, name):
      1..304     +  enhancer       CMV enhancer: human cytomegalovirus immediate early enhancer
    377..394     -  promoter       CMV promoter (fragment): human cytomegalovirus (CMV) immediate early promoter
    457..508     +  promoter       CMVd2 promoter: truncated human cytomegalovirus (CMV) immediate early promoter that yields moderately reduced expression relative to the full-length promoter
    540..1829    +  CDS            KRT18: K1C18_HUMAN - Also known as CYK18. Experimental evidence at protein level: Swiss-Prot protein existence level 1. Involved in the uptake of thrombin-antithrombin complexes by hepatic cells (By similarity). When phosphorylated, plays a role in filament reorganization. Involved in the delivery of mutated CFTR to the plasma membrane. Together with KRT8, is involved in interleukin-6 (IL-6)-mediated barrier protection. From Homo sapiens (Human).
   1829..1867    +  misc_feature   MCS (fragment): multiple cloning site
   1881..2561    +  CDS            mRuby: mRuby is a basic (constitutively fluorescent) red fluorescent protein published in 2009, derived from Entacmaea quadricolor. It has low acid sensitivity.
   2580..2663    +  CDS            large T antigen (fragment): large T antigen from SV40 (simian virus 40)
   2686..2807    +  polyA_signal   SV40 poly(A) signal: SV40 polyadenylation signal
   2841..3269    -  rep_origin     f1 ori (sequence partly withheld): f1 bacteriophage origin of replication; arrow indicates direction of (+) strand synthesis
   3296..3400    +  promoter       AmpR promoter: bla
   3402..3759    +  promoter       SV40 promoter: SV40 enhancer and early promoter
   3794..4588    +  CDS            NeoR/KanR: aminoglycoside phosphotransferase from Tn5; aph(3')-II (or nptII); confers resistance to neomycin, kanamycin, and G418 (Geneticin®)
   4609..4761    +  CDS            ble (fragment): BLE_KLEPN - Experimental evidence at protein level: Swiss-Prot protein existence level 1. Binding protein with a strong affinity to the bleomycin family of antibiotics. Binds to CL990; an antimitotic-antibiotic compound. From Klebsiella pneumoniae.
   4820..4867    +  polyA_signal   HSV TK poly(A) signal: herpes simplex virus thymidine kinase polyadenylation signal (Cole and Stacy, 1985)
   4958..4974    -  polyA_signal   bGH poly(A) signal (fragment): bovine growth hormone polyadenylation signal
   5196..5784    +  rep_origin     ori: high-copy-number ColE1/pMB1/pBR322/pUC origin of replication
   5899..5958    +  enhancer       CMV enhancer (fragment): human cytomegalovirus immediate early enhancer
