[The description below was written by a language model from this plasmid's Addgene catalogue record and pLannotate feature annotations shown in this document.]
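Description:
mRuby-Keratin-17 is a mammalian expression plasmid that produces a red fluorescent keratin fusion for labelling the cytokeratin intermediate filament network. Despite the name, the record explicitly notes that the insert is human keratin 18 (KRT18), not keratin 17, and the feature annotation agrees, identifying the coding sequence as KRT18. The catalogue entry also lists a V282L substitution in the insert. It sits in an mRuby backbone of the N1-style layout: the CMV immediate early enhancer and promoter drive the KRT18 open reading frame, which is followed by a short remnant of the multiple cloning site that serves as a linker, then mRuby, so the fluorescent protein is fused to the C-terminus of the keratin. An SV40 polyadenylation signal terminates the transcript. mRuby is a constitutively fluorescent red protein derived from Entacmaea quadricolor, with excitation and emission recorded at 558 and 605 nm.

The plasmid is propagated in E. coli from a high-copy ColE1/pUC-type origin and also carries an f1 origin. A single NeoR/KanR (Tn5 aminoglycoside phosphotransferase) cassette provides both selections: a bacterial promoter gives kanamycin resistance in bacteria, while the SV40 enhancer/early promoter and HSV TK polyadenylation signal allow G418 selection of stably transfected mammalian cells. Several small annotated fragments (large T antigen, ble, bGH poly(A)) appear to be short partial matches within backbone sequence rather than functional elements. The construct is suited to transient or stable transfection for live or fixed-cell fluorescence imaging of keratin filament organisation and dynamics.
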