Addgene plasmid #55868: mRuby-Keratin-17
Purpose: Note- This plasmid contains Keratin 18. Localization: Cytokeratin, Excitation: 558, Emission: 605
Depositing lab: Michael Davidson. Depositing organization: Florida State University, Tallahassee.
Backbone
  Vector backbone: mRuby
  Backbone size w/o insert (bp): 4750
  Vector type: Mammalian Expression
  Selectable markers: Neomycin (select with G418)
Growth in bacteria
  Bacterial resistance: Kanamycin, 50 μg/mL
  Growth temperature: 37°C
  Growth strain: DH5alpha
  Copy number: High Copy
Gene/Insert
  Gene/Insert name: Keratin (alt name: NM_199187.1)
  Species: H. sapiens (human)
  Mutation: V282L
  Entrez Gene: KRT18 (a.k.a. CK-18, CYK18, K18)
  Promoter: CMV
  Tag / fusion protein: mRuby
  Cloning method: Unknown
  Sequencing primers: 5′ CMV-F; 3′ SV40pA-R
Terms and licenses: Academic/Nonprofit Terms; Industry Terms
Depositor comments: . Excitation = 558; Emission = 605
How to cite: mRuby-Keratin-17 was a gift from Michael Davidson (Addgene plasmid # 55868 ; http://n2t.net/addgene:55868 ; RRID:Addgene_55868)
